Addgene plasmid #200485: pKLV2-U6gRNA5(CXCR4-E4(59))-PGKpuro2ABFP-W
Purpose: Lentiviral vector expressing gRNA targeting human CXCR4-E4
Depositing lab: Kosuke Yusa. Depositing organization: Kyoto University, Institute for Life and Medical Sciences. Publication: Canonical BAF complex regulates the oncogenic program in human T-cell acute lymphoblastic leukemia. Aoki K, Hyuga M, Tarumoto Y, Nishibuchi G, Ueda A, Ochi Y, Sugino S, Mikami T, Kobushi H, Kato I, Akahane K, Inukai T, Takaori-Kondo A, Takita J, Ogawa S, Yusa K. Blood. 2023 Nov 3:blood.2023020857. doi: 10.1182/blood.2023020857. PubMed 37922452.
Backbone
  Vector backbone: pKLV2-U6gRNA5(BbsI)-PGKpuro2ABFP-W
  Backbone manufacturer: addgene
  Backbone size w/o insert (bp): 8648
  Total vector size (bp): 8650
  Vector type: Lentiviral
  Selectable markers: Puromycin
Growth in bacteria
  Bacterial resistance: Ampicillin, 100 μg/mL
  Growth temperature: 37°C
  Growth strain: NEB Stable
  Copy number: Unknown
Gene/Insert
  Gene/Insert name: CXCR4-E4(59)
  gRNA/shRNA sequence: ACCCCACTGTGGTTTCAGA
  Species: H. sapiens (human)
  Entrez Gene: CXCR4 (a.k.a. CD184, D2S201E, FB22, HM89, HSY3RR, LAP-3, LAP3, LCR1, LESTR, NPY3R, NPYR, NPYRL, NPYY3R, WHIM, WHIMS, WHIMS1)
  Cloning method: Restriction Enzyme; 5′ cloning site BbsI (destroyed during cloning); 3′ cloning site BbsI (destroyed during cloning)
  Sequencing primers: 5′ AGATAATTAGAATTAATTTGACTG
Terms and licenses: Academic/Nonprofit Terms; Industry Terms: Not Available to Industry
How to cite: pKLV2-U6gRNA5(CXCR4-E4(59))-PGKpuro2ABFP-W was a gift from Kosuke Yusa (Addgene plasmid # 200485 ; http://n2t.net/addgene:200485 ; RRID:Addgene_200485)
