[The description below was written by a language model from this plasmid's Addgene catalogue record and pLannotate feature annotations shown in this document.]
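Description:
pKLV2-U6gRNA5(CXCR4-E4(59))-PGKpuro2ABFP-W is an 8,650 bp HIV-1-based lentiviral guide RNA vector, made by inserting a guide oligonucleotide into the BbsI sites of the pKLV2-U6gRNA5(BbsI)-PGKpuro2ABFP-W backbone; both sites were destroyed in the cloning. It is propagated in E. coli through a high-copy ColE1/pUC-type origin with ampicillin resistance. The backbone also carries an f1 origin, T7 and T3 promoters and lac/lacZα remnants from the parental cloning vector. Viral genomic RNA is transcribed in packaging cells from a CMV enhancer/promoter fused to a truncated 5' LTR. The Ψ packaging signal with a partial gag sequence, the RRE and the cPPT/CTS support encapsidation, Rev-dependent nuclear export and efficient transduction. A second truncated LTR sits downstream of the cargo and is followed by a bGH polyadenylation signal.

Between the LTRs there are two expression units. A human U6 RNA polymerase III promoter drives a single guide RNA made up of the CXCR4-E4(59) spacer joined to a Streptococcus pyogenes Cas9 scaffold, which the annotation detects as a tracrRNA fragment. The guide is described as targeting human CXCR4-E4; the record does not define what "E4" refers to. Downstream, the mouse PGK promoter expresses puromycin N-acetyltransferase linked to TagBFP, via a 2A peptide according to the construct name, and a WPRE enhances transcript expression. Transduced cells can therefore be selected with puromycin and tracked or sorted by blue fluorescence. No Cas9 gene is annotated, so the nuclease must be supplied separately, for example by Cas9-expressing cells. The associated publication concerns BAF complex regulation of the oncogenic program in human T-cell acute lymphoblastic leukemia.
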