Features (pLannotate 1.2.2; 28 found; start..end, strand, type, name):
    253..452     +  promoter       CMV promoter: human cytomegalovirus (CMV) immediate early promoter
    470..650     +  LTR            5' LTR (truncated): truncated 5' long terminal repeat (LTR) from HIV-1
    697..822     +  misc_feature   HIV-1 Ψ: packaging signal of human immunodeficiency virus type 1
    806..1144    +  CDS            HIV-1 gag (fragment): gag protein from human immunodeficiency virus 1; gag
   1321..1554    +  misc_feature   RRE: The Rev response element (RRE) of HIV-1 allows for Rev-dependent mRNA export from the nucleus to the cytoplasm.
   1931..2031    +  CDS            Rev (fragment): human immunodeficiency virus 1 (HIV-1) Rev protein; rev; enhances nuclear export of unspliced and incompletely spliced viral mRNAs
   2081..2198    +  misc_feature   cPPT/CTS: central polypurine tract and central termination sequence of HIV-1
   2273..2513    +  promoter       U6 promoter: RNA polymerase III promoter for human U6 snRNA
   2560..2627    +  misc_RNA       tracrRNA (fragment): trans-activating CRISPR RNA for the Streptococcus pyogenes CRISPR/Cas9 system
   2650..3149    +  promoter       PGK promoter: mouse phosphoglycerate kinase 1 promoter
   3189..3785    +  CDS            PuroR (fragment): puromycin N-acetyltransferase; pac from Streptomyces; confers resistance to puromycin
   3858..4556    +  CDS            TagBFP: TagBFP is a basic (constitutively fluorescent) blue fluorescent protein published in 2008, derived from Entacmaea quadricolor. It is reported to be a very rapidly-maturing monomer with very low acid sensitivity.
   4568..5154    +  misc_feature   WPRE: woodchuck hepatitis virus posttranscriptional regulatory element
   5148..5294    +  CDS            nef (fragment): NEF_HV1LA - Experimental evidence at protein level: Swiss-Prot protein existence level 1. Extracellular Nef protein targets CD4(+) T-lymphocytes for apoptosis by interacting with CXCR4 surface receptors. From Human immunodeficiency virus type 1 group M subtype B (isolate Lai) (HIV-1).
   5302..5480    +  LTR            5' LTR (truncated): truncated 5' long terminal repeat (LTR) from HIV-1
   5506..5617    +  polyA_signal   bGH poly(A) signal: bovine growth hormone polyadenylation signal
   5756..5774    -  promoter       T3 promoter: promoter for bacteriophage T3 RNA polymerase
   5819..5835    -  protein_bind   lac operator: The lac repressor binds to the lac operator to inhibit transcription in E. coli. This inhibition can be relieved by adding lactose or isopropyl-β-D-thiogalactopyranoside (IPTG). lac repressor encoded by lacI
   5843..5873    -  promoter       lac promoter: promoter for the E. coli lac operon
   5888..5909    -  protein_bind   CAP binding site: CAP binding activates transcription in the presence of cAMP. E. coli catabolite activator protein
   5922..6014    -  CDS            lacI (fragment): lac repressor; lacI; The lac repressor binds to the lac operator to inhibit transcription in E. coli. This inhibition can be relieved by adding lactose or isopropyl-β-D-thiogalactopyranoside (IPTG).
   6197..6785    -  rep_origin     ori: high-copy-number ColE1/pMB1/pBR322/pUC origin of replication
   6956..7816    -  CDS            AmpR: β-lactamase; bla; confers resistance to ampicillin, carbenicillin, and related antibiotics
   7817..7921    -  promoter       AmpR promoter: bla
   7974..8402    -  rep_origin     f1 ori (sequence partly withheld): f1 bacteriophage origin of replication; arrow indicates direction of (+) strand synthesis
   8407..8562    -  CDS            lacZα (fragment): LacZα fragment of β-galactosidase; lacZ fragment
   8570..8588    +  promoter       T7 promoter: promoter for bacteriophage T7 RNA polymerase
   8602..252     +  enhancer       CMV enhancer (across the origin): human cytomegalovirus immediate early enhancer
>Addgene plasmid #200485 | pKLV2-U6gRNA5(CXCR4-E4(59))-PGKpuro2ABFP-W | addgene full sequence | sequence record 418718 | Addgene NGS Result
CGCCCATTGACGTCAATAATGACGTATGTTCCCATAGTAACGCCAATAGGGACTTTCCATTGACGTCAAT
GGGTGGAGTATTTACGGTAAACTGCCCACTTGGCAGTACATCAAGTGTATCATATGCCAAGTACGCCCCC
TATTGACGTCAATGACGGTAAATGGCCCGCCTGGCATTATGCCCAGTACATGACCTTATGGGACTTTCCT
ACTTGGCAGTACATCTACGTATTAGTCATCGCTATTACCATGGTGATGCGGTTTTGGCAGTACATCAATG
GGCGTGGATAGCGGTTTGACTCACGGGGATTTCCAAGTCTCCACCCCATTGACGTCAATGGGAGTTTGTT
TTGGCACCAAAATCAACGGGACTTTCCAAAATGTCGTAACAACTCCGCCCCATTGACGCAAATGGGCGGT
AGGCGTGTACGGTGGGAGGTCTATATAAGCAGCGCGTTTTGCCTGTACTGGGTCTCTCTGGTTAGACCAG
ATCTGAGCCTGGGAGCTCTCTGGCTAACTAGGGAACCCACTGCTTAAGCCTCAATAAAGCTTGCCTTGAG
TGCTTCAAGTAGTGTGTGCCCGTCTGTTGTGTGACTCTGGTAACTAGAGATCCCTCAGACCCTTTTAGTC
AGTGTGGAAAATCTCTAGCAGTGGCGCCCGAACAGGGACTTGAAAGCGAAAGGGAAACCAGAGGAGCTCT
CTCGACGCAGGACTCGGCTTGCTGAAGCGCGCACGGCAAGAGGCGAGGGGCGGCGACTGGTGAGTACGCC
AAAAATTTTGACTAGCGGAGGCTAGAAGGAGAGAGATGGGTGCGAGAGCGTCAGTATTAAGCGGGGGAGA
ATTAGATCGCGATGGGAAAAAATTCGGTTAAGGCCAGGGGGAAAGAAAAAATATAAATTAAAACATATAG
TATGGGCAAGCAGGGAGCTAGAACGATTCGCAGTTAATCCTGGCCTGTTAGAAACATCAGAAGGCTGTAG
ACAAATACTGGGACAGCTACAACCATCCCTTCAGACAGGATCAGAAGAACTTAGATCATTATATAATACA
GTAGCAACCCTCTATTGTGTGCATCAAAGGATAGAGATAAAAGACACCAAGGAAGCTTTAGACAAGATAG
AGGAAGAGCAAAACAAAAGTAAGACCACCGCACAGCAAGCGGCCGGCCGCGCTGATCTTCAGACCTGGAG
GAGGAGATATGAGGGACAATTGGAGAAGTGAATTATATAAATATAAAGTAGTAAAAATTGAACCATTAGG
AGTAGCACCCACCAAGGCAAAGAGAAGAGTGGTGCAGAGAGAAAAAAGAGCAGTGGGAATAGGAGCTTTG
TTCCTTGGGTTCTTGGGAGCAGCAGGAAGCACTATGGGCGCAGCGTCAATGACGCTGACGGTACAGGCCA
GACAATTATTGTCTGGTATAGTGCAGCAGCAGAACAATTTGCTGAGGGCTATTGAGGCGCAACAGCATCT
GTTGCAACTCACAGTCTGGGGCATCAAGCAGCTCCAGGCAAGAATCCTGGCTGTGGAAAGATACCTAAAG
GATCAACAGCTCCTGGGGATTTGGGGTTGCTCTGGAAAACTCATTTGCACCACTGCTGTGCCTTGGAATG
CTAGTTGGAGTAATAAATCTCTGGAACAGATTTGGAATCACACGACCTGGATGGAGTGGGACAGAGAAAT
TAACAATTACACAAGCTTAATACACTCCTTAATTGAAGAATCGCAAAACCAGCAAGAAAAGAATGAACAA
GAATTATTGGAATTAGATAAATGGGCAAGTTTGTGGAATTGGTTTAACATAACAAATTGGCTGTGGTATA
TAAAATTATTCATAATGATAGTAGGAGGCTTGGTAGGTTTAAGAATAGTTTTTGCTGTACTTTCTATAGT
GAATAGAGTTAGGCAGGGATATTCACCATTATCGTTTCAGACCCACCTCCCAACCCCGAGGGGACCCGAC
AGGCCCGAAGGAATAGAAGAAGAAGGTGGAGAGAGAGACAGAGACAGATCCATTCGATTAGTGAACGGAT
CGGCACTGCGTGCGCCAATTCTGCAGACAAATGGCAGTATTCATCCACAATTTTAAAAGAAAAGGGGGGA
TTGGGGGGTACAGTGCAGGGGAAAGAATAGTAGACATAATAGCAACAGACATACAAACTAAAGAATTACA
AAAACAAATTACAAAAATTCAAAATTTTCGGGTTTATTACAGGGACAGCAGAGATCCAGTTTGGTTAGTA
CCGGGCCCTACGCGTCCAAGGTCGGGCAGGAAGAGGGCCTATTTCCCATGATTCCTTCATATTTGCATAT
ACGATACAAGGCTGTTAGAGAGATAATTAGAATTAATTTGACTGTAAACACAAAGATATTAGTACAAAAT
ACGTGACGTAGAAAGTAATAATTTCTTGGGTAGTTTGCAGTTTTAAAATTATGTTTTAAAATGGACTATC
ATATGCTTACCGTAACTTGAAAGTATTTCGATTTCTTGGCTTTATATATCTTGTGGAAAGGACGAAACAC
CGACCCCACTGTGGTTTCAGAGTTTAAGAGCTATGCTGGAAACAGCATAGCAAGTTTAAATAAGGCTAGT
CCGTTATCAACTTGAAAAAGTGGCACCGAGTCGGTGCTTTTTTTGGATCCAATTCTACCGGGTAGGGGAG
GCGCTTTTCCCAAGGCAGTCTGGAGCATGCGCTTTAGCAGCCCCGCTGGGCACTTGGCGCTACACAAGTG
GCCTCTGGCCTCGCACACATTCCACATCCACCGGTAGGCGCCAACCGGCTCCGTTCTTTGGTGGCCCCTT
CGCGCCACCTTCTACTCCTCCCCTAGTCAGGAAGTTCCCCCCCGCCCCGCAGCTCGCGTCGTGCAGGACG
TGACAAATGGAAGTAGCACGTCTCACTAGTCTCGTGCAGATGGACAGCACCGCTGAGCAATGGAAGCGGG
TAGGCCTTTGGGGCAGCGGCCAATAGCAGCTTTGCTCCTTCGCTTTCTGGGCTCAGAGGCTGGGAAGGGG
TGGGTCCGGGGGCGGGCTCAGGGGCGGGCTCAGGGGCGGGGCGGGCGCCCGAAGGTCCTCCGGAGGCCCG
GCATTCTGCACGCTTCAAAAGCGCACGTCTGCCGCGCTGTTCTCCTCTTCCTCATCTCCGGGCCTTTCGA
CCTGCATCCATCTAGATCTCGAGCAGCTGAAGCTTACCATGACCGAGTACAAGCCCACGGTGCGCCTCGC
CACCCGCGACGACGTCCCCAGGGCCGTACGCACCCTCGCCGCCGCGTTCGCCGACTACCCCGCCACGCGC
CACACCGTCGATCCGGACCGCCACATCGAGCGGGTCACCGAGCTGCAAGAACTCTTCCTCACGCGCGTCG
GGCTCGACATCGGCAAGGTGTGGGTCGCGGACGACGGCGCCGCGGTGGCGGTCTGGACCACGCCGGAGAG
CGTCGAAGCGGGGGCGGTGTTCGCCGAGATCGGCCCGCGCATGGCCGAGTTGAGCGGTTCCCGGCTGGCC
GCGCAGCAACAGATGGAAGGCCTCCTGGCGCCGCACCGGCCCAAGGAGCCCGCGTGGTTCCTGGCCACCG
TCGGCGTCTCGCCCGACCACCAGGGCAAGGGTCTGGGCAGCGCCGTCGTGCTCCCCGGAGTGGAGGCGGC
CGAGCGCGCCGGGGTGCCCGCCTTCCTGGAGACCTCCGCGCCCCGCAACCTCCCCTTCTACGAGCGGCTC
GGCTTCACCGTCACCGCCGACGTCGAGGTGCCCGAAGGACCGCGCACCTGGTGCATGACCCGCAAGCCCG
GTGCCGGCGGCGGGTCCGGAGGAGAGGGCAGAGGAAGTCTCCTAACATGCGGTGACGTGGAGGAGAATCC
TGGCCCAATGAGCGAGCTGATTAAGGAGAACATGCACATGAAGCTGTACATGGAGGGCACCGTGGACAAC
CATCACTTCAAGTGCACATCCGAGGGCGAAGGCAAGCCCTACGAGGGCACCCAGACCATGAGAATCAAGG
TGGTCGAGGGCGGCCCTCTCCCCTTCGCCTTCGACATCCTGGCTACTAGCTTCCTCTACGGCAGCAAGAC
CTTCATCAACCACACCCAGGGCATCCCCGACTTCTTCAAGCAGTCCTTCCCTGAGGGCTTCACATGGGAG
AGAGTCACCACATACGAGGACGGGGGCGTGCTGACCGCTACCCAGGACACCAGCCTCCAGGACGGCTGCC
TCATCTACAACGTCAAGATCAGAGGGGTGAACTTCACATCCAACGGCCCTGTGATGCAGAAGAAAACACT
CGGCTGGGAGGCCTTCACCGAGACGCTGTACCCCGCTGACGGCGGCCTGGAAGGCAGAAACGACATGGCC
CTGAAGCTCGTGGGCGGGAGCCATCTGATCGCAAACATCAAGACCACATATAGATCCAAGAAACCCGCTA
AGAACCTCAAGATGCCTGGCGTCTACTATGTGGACTACAGACTGGAAAGAATCAAGGAGGCCAACAACGA
GACCTACGTCGAGCAGCACGAGGTGGCAGTGGCCAGATACTGCGACCTCCCTAGCAAACTGGGGCACAAG
CTTAATTGAGCGGCCGCTCAACCTCTGGATTACAAAATTTGTGAAAGATTGACTGGTATTCTTAACTATG
TTGCTCCTTTTACGCTATGTGGATACGCTGCTTTAATGCCTTTGTATCATGCTATTGCTTCCCGTATGGC
TTTCATTTTCTCCTCCTTGTATAAATCCTGGTTGCTGTCTCTTTATGAGGAGTTGTGGCCCGTTGTCAGG
CAACGTGGCGTGGTGTGCACTGTGTTTGCTGACGCAACCCCCACTGGTTGGGGCATTGCCACCACCTGTC
AGCTCCTTTCCGGGACTTTCGCTTTCCCCCTCCCTATTGCCACGGCGGAACTCATCGCCGCCTGCCTTGC
CCGCTGCTGGACAGGGGCTCGGCTGTTGGGCACTGACAATTCCGTGGTGTTGTCGGGGAAATCATCGTCC
TTTCCTTGGCTGCTCGCCTGTGTTGCCACCTGGATTCTGCGCGGGACGTCCTTCTGCTACGTCCCTTCGG
CCCTCAATCCAGCGGACCTTCCTTCCCGCGGCCTGCTGCCGGCTCTGCGGCCTCTTCCGCGTCTACGCCT
TCGCCCTCAGACGAGTCGGATCTCCCTTTGGGCCGCCTCCCCGCAGGTACCTTTAAGACCAATGACTTAC
AAGGCAGCTGTAGATCTTAGCCACTTTTTAAAAGAAAAGGGGGGACTGGAAGGGCTAATTCACTCCCAAA
GAAGTCAAGATCTGCTTTTTGCCTGTACTGGGTCTCTCTGGTTAGACCAGAGTCTCTCTGGTTAGACCAG
ATCTGAGCCTGGGAGCTCTCTGGCTAACTAGGGAACCCACTGCTTAAGCCTCAATAAAGCTTGCCTTGAG
TGCTTCAAGTAGTGTGTGCCCGTCTGTTGTGTGACTCTGGTAACTAGAGATCCCTCAGACCCTTTTAGTC
AGTGTGGAAAATCTCTAGCAGTTTAAACCCGCTGATCAGCCTCGACTGTGCCTTCTAGTTGCCAGCCATC
TGTTGTTTGCCCCTCCCCCGTGCCTTCCTTGACCCTGGAAGGTGCCACTCCCACTGTCCTTTCCTAATAA
AATGAGGAAATTGCATCGCATTGTCTGAGTAGGTGTCATTCTATTCTGGGGGGTGGGGTGGGGCAGGACA
GCAAGGGGGAGGATTGGGAAGTCAATAGCAGGCATGCTGGGGATGCGGTGGGCTCTATGGGCGGCCGTTA
ATTAAGCTTTTGTTCCCTTTAGTGAGGGTTAATTGCGCGCTTGGCGTAATCATGGTCATAGCTGTTTCCT
GTGTGAAATTGTTATCCGCTCACAATTCCACACAACATACGAGCCGGGAGCATAAAGTGTAAAGCCTGGG
GTGCCTAATGAGTGAGCTAACTCACATTAATTGCGTTGCGCTCACTGCCCGCTTTCCAGTCGGGAAACCT
GTCGTGCCAGCTGCATTAATGAATCGGCCAACGCGCGGGGAGAGGCGGTTTGCGTATTGGGCGCTCTTCC
GCTTCCTCGCTCACTGACTCGCTGCGCTCGGTCGTTCGGCTGCGGCGAGCGGTATCAGCTCACTCAAAGG
CGGTAATACGGTTATCCACAGAATCAGGGGATAACGCAGGAAAGAACATGTGAGCAAAAGGCCAGCAAAA
GGCCAGGAACCGTAAAAAGGCCGCGTTGCTGGCGTTTTTCCATAGGCTCCGCCCCCCTGACGAGCATCAC
AAAAATCGACGCTCAAGTCAGAGGTGGCGAAACCCGACAGGACTATAAAGATACCAGGCGTTTCCCCCTG
GAAGCTCCCTCGTGCGCTCTCCTGTTCCGACCCTGCCGCTTACCGGATACCTGTCCGCCTTTCTCCCTTC
GGGAAGCGTGGCGCTTTCTCATAGCTCACGCTGTAGGTATCTCAGTTCGGTGTAGGTCGTTCGCTCCAAG
CTGGGCTGTGTGCACGAACCCCCCGTTCAGCCCGACCGCTGCGCCTTATCCGGTAACTATCGTCTTGAGT
CCAACCCGGTAAGACACGACTTATCGCCACTGGCAGCAGCCACTGGTAACAGGATTAGCAGAGCGAGGTA
TGTAGGCGGTGCTACAGAGTTCTTGAAGTGGTGGCCTAACTACGGCTACACTAGAAGAACAGTATTTGGT
ATCTGCGCTCTGCTGAAGCCAGTTACCTTCGGAAAAAGAGTTGGTAGCTCTTGATCCGGCAAACAAACCA
CCGCTGGTAGCGGTGGTTTTTTTGTTTGCAAGCAGCAGATTACGCGCAGAAAAAAAGGATCTCAAGAAGA
TCCTTTGATCTTTTCTACGGGGTCTGACGCTCAGTGGAACGAAAACTCACGTTAAGGGATTTTGGTCATG
AGATTATCAAAAAGGATCTTCACCTAGATCCTTTTAAATTAAAAATGAAGTTTTAAATCAATCTAAAGTA
TATATGAGTAAACTTGGTCTGACAGTTACCAATGCTTAATCAGTGAGGCACCTATCTCAGCGATCTGTCT
ATTTCGTTCATCCATAGTTGCCTGACTCCCCGTCGTGTAGATAACTACGATACGGGAGGGCTTACCATCT
GGCCCCAGTGCTGCAATGATACCGCGAGACCCACGCTCACCGGCTCCAGATTTATCAGCAATAAACCAGC
CAGCCGGAAGGGCCGAGCGCAGAAGTGGTCCTGCAACTTTATCCGCCTCCATCCAGTCTATTAATTGTTG
CCGGGAAGCTAGAGTAAGTAGTTCGCCAGTTAATAGTTTGCGCAACGTTGTTGCCATTGCTACAGGCATC
GTGGTGTCACGCTCGTCGTTTGGTATGGCTTCATTCAGCTCCGGTTCCCAACGATCAAGGCGAGTTACAT
GATCCCCCATGTTGTGCAAAAAAGCGGTTAGCTCCTTCGGTCCTCCGATCGTTGTCAGAAGTAAGTTGGC
CGCAGTGTTATCACTCATGGTTATGGCAGCACTGCATAATTCTCTTACTGTCATGCCATCCGTAAGATGC
TTTTCTGTGACTGGTGAGTACTCAACCAAGTCATTCTGAGAATAGTGTATGCGGCGACCGAGTTGCTCTT
GCCCGGCGTCAATACGGGATAATACCGCGCCACATAGCAGAACTTTAAAAGTGCTCATCATTGGAAAACG
TTCTTCGGGGCGAAAACTCTCAAGGATCTTACCGCTGTTGAGATCCAGTTCGATGTAACCCACTCGTGCA
CCCAACTGATCTTCAGCATCTTTTACTTTCACCAGCGTTTCTGGGTGAGCAAAAACAGGAAGGCAAAATG
CCGCAAAAAAGGGAATAAGGGCGACACGGAAATGTTGAATACTCATACTCTTCCTTTTTCAATATTATTG
AAGCATTTATCAGGGTTATTGTCTCATGAGCGGATACATATTTGAATGTATTTAGAAAAATAAACAAATA
GGGGTTCCGCGCACATTTCCCCGAAAAGTGCCACCTAAATTGTAAGCGTTAATATTTTGTTAAAATTCGC
GTTAAATTTTTGTTAAATCAGCTCATTTTTTAACCAATAGGCCGAAATCGGCAAAATCCCTTATAAATCA
AAAGAATAGACCGAGATAGGGT
[37 nt withheld, positions 8073-8109]
AAAGAACGTGGACTCCAACGTCAAAGG
[49 nt withheld, positions 8137-8185]
T
[91 nt withheld, positions 8187-8277]
G
[124 nt withheld, positions 8279-8402]
CCCATTCGCCATTCAGGCTGCGCAACTGTTGGGAAGGGCGATCGGTGCGGGCCTCTTCGCTATTACGCCA
GCTGGCGAAAGGGGGATGTGCTGCAAGGCGATTAAGTTGGGTAACGCCAGGGTTTTCCCAGTCACGACGT
TGTAAAACGACGGCCAGTGAGCGCGCGTAATACGACTCACTATAGGGCGAATTGACTAGTACATAACTTA
CGGTAAATGGCCCGCCTGGCTGACCGCCCAACGACCCC
